>Addgene plasmid #1733 | pCI-VSVG | depositor full sequence | sequence record 334 | Author sequence
TCAATATTGGCCATTAGCCATATTATTCATTGGTTATATAGCATAAATCAATATTGGCTATTGGCCATTG
CATACGTTGTATCTATATCATAATATGTACATTTATATTGGCTCATGTCCAATATGACCGCCATGTTGGC
ATTGATTATTGACTAGTTATTAATAGTAATCAATTACGGGGTCATTAGTTCATAGCCCATATATGGAGTT
CCGCGTTACATAACTTACGGTAAATGGCCCGCCTGGCTGACCGCCCAACGACCCCCGCCCATTGACGTCA
ATAATGACGTATGTTCCCATAGTAACGCCAATAGGGACTTTCCATTGACGTCAATGGGTGGAGTATTTAC
GGTAAACTGCCCACTTGGCAGTACATCAAGTGTATCATATGCCAAGTCCGCCCCCTATTGACGTCAATGA
CGGTAAATGGCCCGCCTGGCATTATGCCCAGTACATGACCTTACGGGACTTTCCTACTTGGCAGTACATC
TACGTATTAGTCATCGCTATTACCATGGTGATGCGGTTTTGGCAGTACACCAATGGGCGTGGATAGCGGT
TTGACTCACGGGGATTTCCAAGTCTCCACCCCATTGACGTCAATGGGAGTTTGTTTTGGCACCAAAATCA
ACGGGACTTTCCAAAATGTCGTAATAACCCCGCCCCGTTGACGCAAATGGGCGGTAGGCGTGTACGGTGG
GAGGTCTATATAAGCAGAGCTCGTTTAGTGAACCGTCAGATCACTAGAAGCTTTATTGCGGTAGTTTATC
ACAGTTAAATTGCTAACGCAGTCAGTGCTTCTGACACAACAGTCTCGAACTTAAGCTGCAGAAGTTGGTC
GTGAGGCACTGGGCAGGTAAGTATCAAGGTTACAAGACAGGTTTAAGGAGACCAATAGAAACTGGGCTTG
TCGAGACAGAGAAGACTCTTGCGTTTCTGATAGGCACCTATTGGTCTTACTGACATCCACTTTGCCTTTC
TCTCCACAGGTGTCCACTCCCAGTTCAATTACAGCTCTTAAGGCTAGAGTACTTAATACGACTCACTATA
GGCTAGCCTCGAGAATTCTGACACTATGAAGTGCCTTTTGTACTTAGCCTTTTTATTCATTGGGGTGAAT
TGCAAGTTCACCATAGTTTTTCCACACAACCAAAAAGGAAACTGGAAAAATGTTCCTTCTAATTACCATT
ATTGCCCGTCAAGCTCAGATTTAAATTGGCATAATGACTTAATAGGCACAGCCATACAAGTCAAAATGCC
CAAGAGTCACAAGGCTATTCAAGCAGACGGTTGGATGTGTCATGCTTCCAAATGGGTCACTACTTGTGAT
TTCCGCTGGTATGGACCGAAGTATATAACACAGTCCATCCGATCCTTCACTCCATCTGTAGAACAATGCA
AGGAAAGCATTGAACAAACGAAACAAGGAACTTGGCTGAATCCAGGCTTCCCTCCTCAAAGTTGTGGATA
TGCAACTGTGACGGATGCCGAAGCAGTGATTGTCCAGGTGACTCCTCACCATGTGCTGGTTGATGAATAC
ACAGGAGAATGGGTTGATTCACAGTTCATCAACGGAAAATGCAGCAATTACATATGCCCCACTGTCCATA
ACTCTACAACCTGGCATTCTGACTATAAGGTCAAAGGGCTATGTGATTCTAACCTCATTTCCATGGACAT
CACCTTCTTCTCAGAGGACGGAGAGCTATCATCCCTGGGAAAGGAGGGCACAGGGTTCAGAAGTAACTAC
TTTGCTTATGAAACTGGAGGCAAGGCCTGCAAAATGCAATACTGCAAGCATTGGGGAGTCAGACTCCCAT
CAGGTGTCTGGTTCGAGATGGCTGATAAGGATCTCTTTGCTGCAGCCAGATTCCCTGAATGCCCAGAAGG
GTCAAGTATCTCTGCTCCATCTCAGACCTCAGTGGATGTAAGTCTAATTCAGGACGTTGAGAGGATCTTG
GATTATTCCCTCTGCCAAGAAACCTGGAGCAAAATCAGAGCGGGTCTTCCAATCTCTCCAGTGGATCTCA
GCTATCTTGCTCCTAAAAACCCAGGAACCGGTCCTGCTTTCACCATAATCAATGGTACCCTAAAATACTT
TGAGACCAGATACATCAGAGTCGATATTGCTGCTCCAATCCTCTCAAGAATGGTCGGAATGATCAGTGGA
ACTACCACAGAAAGGGAACTGTGGGATGACTGGGCACCATATGAAGACGTGGAAATTGGACCCAATGGAG
TTCTGAGGACCAGTTCAGGATATAAGTTTCCTTTATACATGATTGGACATGGTATGTTGGACTCCGATCT
TCATCTTAGCTCAAAGGCTCAGGTGTTCGAACATCCTCACATTCAAGACGCTGCTTCGCAACTTCCTGAT
GATGAGAGTTTATTTTTTGGTGATACTGGGCTATCCAAAAATCCAATCGAGCTTGTAGAAGGTTGGTTCA
GTAGTTGGAAAAGCTCTATTGCCTCTTTTTTCTTTATCATAGGGTTAATCATTGGACTATTCTTGGTTCT
CCGAGTTGGTATCCATCTTTGCATTAAATTAAAGCACACCAAGAAAAGACAGATTTATACAGACATAGAG
ATGAACCGACTTGGAAAGTAACTCAAATCCTGCACTCTAGAGTCGACCCGGGCGGCCGCTTCGAGCAGAC
ATGATAAGATACATTGATGAGTTTGGACAAACCACAACTAGAATGCAGTGAAAAAAATGCTTTATTTGTG
AAATTTGTGATGCTATTGCTTTATTTGTAACCATTATAAGCTGCAATAAACAAGTTAACAACAACAATTG
CATTCATTTTATGTTTCAGGTTCAGGGGGAGATGTGGGAGGTTTTTTAAAGCAAGTAAAACCTCTACAAA
TGTGGTAAAATCGATAAGGATCCGGGCTGGCGTAATAGCGAAGAGGCCCGCACCGATCGCCCTTCCCAAC
AGTTGCGCAGCCTGAATGGCGAATGG
[124 nt withheld, positions 2967-3090]
C
[56 nt withheld, positions 3092-3147]
AGCTTTACGGCACCTCGACCG
[64 nt withheld, positions 3169-3232]
CCTTTGACGTTGGAGTCCACGTTCTTT
[37 nt withheld, positions 3260-3296]
ACCCTATCTCGGTCTATTCTTTTGATTTATAAGGGATTTTGCCGATTTCGGCCTATTGGTTAAAAAATGA
GCTGATTTAACAAATATTTAACGCGAATTTTAACAAAATATTAACGTTTACAATTTCGCCTGATGCGGTA
TTTTCTCCTTACGCATCTGTGCGGTATTTCACACCGCATATGGTGCACTCTCAGTACAATCTGCTCTGAT
GCCGCATAGTTAAGCCAGCCCCGACACCCGCCAACACCCGCTGACGCGCCCTGACGGGCTTGTCTGCTCC
CGGCATCCGCTTACAGACAAGCTGTGACCGTCTCCGGGAGCTGCATGTGTCAGAGGTTTTCACCGTCATC
ACCGAAACGCGCGAGACGAAAGGGCCTCGTGATACGCCTATTTTTATAGGTTAATGTCATGATAATAATG
GTTTCTTAGACGTCAGGTGGCACTTTTCGGGGAAATGTGCGCGGAACCCCTATTTGTTTATTTTTCTAAA
TACATTCAAATATGTATCCGCTCATGAGACAATAACCCTGATAAATGCTTCAATAATATTGAAAAAGGAA
GAGTATGAGTATTCAACATTTCCGTGTCGCCCTTATTCCCTTTTTTGCGGCATTTTGCCTTCCTGTTTTT
GCTCACCCAGAAACGCTGGTGAAAGTAAAAGATGCTGAAGATCAGTTGGGTGCACGAGTGGGTTACATCG
AACTGGATCTCAACAGCGGTAAGATCCTTGAGAGTTTTCGCCCCGAAGAACGTTTTCCAATGATGAGCAC
TTTTAAAGTTCTGCTATGTGGCGCGGTATTATCCCGTATTGACGCCGGGCAAGAGCAACTCGGTCGCCGC
ATACACTATTCTCAGAATGACTTGGTTGAGTACTCACCAGTCACAGAAAAGCATCTTACGGATGGCATGA
CAGTAAGAGAATTATGCAGTGCTGCCATAACCATGAGTGATAACACTGCGGCCAACTTACTTCTGACAAC
GATCGGAGGACCGAAGGAGCTAACCGCTTTTTTGCACAACATGGGGGATCATGTAACTCGCCTTGATCGT
TGGGAACCGGAGCTGAATGAAGCCATACCAAACGACGAGCGTGACACCACGATGCCTGTAGCAATGGCAA
CAACGTTGCGCAAACTATTAACTGGCGAACTACTTACTCTAGCTTCCCGGCAACAATTAATAGACTGGAT
GGAGGCGGATAAAGTTGCAGGACCACTTCTGCGCTCGGCCCTTCCGGCTGGCTGGTTTATTGCTGATAAA
TCTGGAGCCGGTGAGCGTGGGTCTCGCGGTATCATTGCAGCACTGGGGCCAGATGGTAAGCCCTCCCGTA
TCGTAGTTATCTACACGACGGGGAGTCAGGCAACTATGGATGAACGAAATAGACAGATCGCTGAGATAGG
TGCCTCACTGATTAAGCATTGGTAACTGTCAGACCAAGTTTACTCATATATACTTTAGATTGATTTAAAA
CTTCATTTTTAATTTAAAAGGATCTAGGTGAAGATCCTTTTTGATAATCTCATGACCAAAATCCCTTAAC
GTGAGTTTTCGTTCCACTGAGCGTCAGACCCCGTAGAAAAGATCAAAGGATCTTCTTGAGATCCTTTTTT
TCTGCGCGTAATCTGCTGCTTGCAAACAAAAAAACCACCGCTACCAGCGGTGGTTTGTTTGCCGGATCAA
GAGCTACCAACTCTTTTTCCGAAGGTAACTGGCTTCAGCAGAGCGCAGATACCAAATACTGTCCTTCTAG
TGTAGCCGTAGTTAGGCCACCACTTCAAGAACTCTGTAGCACCGCCTACATACCTCGCTCTGCTAATCCT
GTTACCAGTGGCTGCTGCCAGTGGCGATAAGTCGTGTCTTACCGGGTTGGACTCAAGACGATAGTTACCG
GATAAGGCGCAGCGGTCGGGCTGAACGGGGGGTTCGTGCACACAGCCCAGCTTGGAGCGAACGACCTACA
CCGAACTGAGATACCTACAGCGTGAGCTATGAGAAAGCGCCACGCTTCCCGAAGGGAGAAAGGCGGACAG
GTATCCGGTAAGCGGCAGGGTCGGAACAGGAGAGCGCACGAGGGAGCTTCCAGGGGGAAACGCCTGGTAT
CTTTATAGTCCTGTCGGGTTTCGCCACCTCTGACTTGAGCGTCGATTTTTGTGATGCTCGTCAGGGGGGC
GGAGCCTATGGAAAAACGCCAGCAACGCGGCCTTTTTACGGTTCCTGGCCTTTTGCTGGCCTTTTGCTCA
CATGGCTCGACAGATCT
Features (pLannotate 1.2.2; 14 found; start..end, strand, type, name):
    140..517     +  enhancer       CMV enhancer: human cytomegalovirus immediate early enhancer
    519..718     +  promoter       CMV promoter: human cytomegalovirus (CMV) immediate early promoter
    857..989     +  intron         chimeric intron: chimera between introns from human β-globin and immunoglobulin heavy chain genes
   1034..1052    +  promoter       T7 promoter: promoter for bacteriophage T7 RNA polymerase
   1076..2608    +  CDS            G: GLYCO_VSIVA - Experimental evidence at protein level: Swiss-Prot protein existence level 1. In the endosome, the acidic pH induces conformational changes in the glycoprotein trimer, which trigger fusion between virus and endosomal membrane. From Vesicular stomatitis Indiana virus (strain San Juan) (VSIV).
   2665..2786    -  polyA_signal   SV40 poly(A) signal: SV40 polyadenylation signal
   2809..2877    -  CDS            large T antigen (fragment): large T antigen from SV40 (simian virus 40)
   2896..2963    +  CDS            lacZα (fragment): LacZα fragment of β-galactosidase; lacZ fragment
   2967..3422    +  rep_origin     f1 ori (sequence partly withheld): f1 bacteriophage origin of replication; arrow indicates direction of (+) strand synthesis
   3425..3524    -  misc_feature   bom (fragment): basis of mobility region from pBR322
   3626..3661    -  CDS            rop (fragment): Rop protein, which maintains plasmids at low copy number; rop
   3756..3860    +  promoter       AmpR promoter: bla
   3861..4721    +  CDS            AmpR: β-lactamase; bla; confers resistance to ampicillin, carbenicillin, and related antibiotics
   4892..5480    +  rep_origin     ori: high-copy-number ColE1/pMB1/pBR322/pUC origin of replication
