[The description below was written by a language model from this plasmid's Addgene catalogue record and pLannotate feature annotations shown in this document.]
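Description:
pCI-VSVG is a mammalian expression plasmid that supplies the vesicular stomatitis virus glycoprotein (VSV-G) as the envelope component for pseudotyping retroviral particles. The catalogue describes the backbone as a modified pUC19. The figure listed as backbone size without insert, 5,553 bp, equals the length of the full deposited sequence, so it appears to describe the whole plasmid. In bacteria it replicates from a high-copy ColE1/pUC-type origin and is selected with ampicillin through the β-lactamase gene under its own promoter. An f1 phage origin is also present, along with short annotated fragments of lacZα, bom, rop and SV40 large T antigen that appear to be backbone remnants rather than functional elements.

The expression cassette consists of the human cytomegalovirus immediate early enhancer and promoter, followed by a chimeric β-globin/immunoglobulin heavy chain intron, which generally improves expression of the transcript in mammalian cells. A T7 promoter sits just upstream of the coding region and is the recorded sequencing primer site. The open reading frame is annotated as the G glycoprotein of vesicular stomatitis Indiana virus, the protein that triggers pH-dependent fusion of the viral and endosomal membranes. An SV40 polyadenylation signal lies downstream, though it is annotated on the opposite strand. No mammalian selection marker is annotated, consistent with transient use.

The plasmid is recommended as the envelope construct of the three-plasmid FELIX system based on feline immunodeficiency virus. It is cotransfected into 293T cells with a structural plasmid providing Gag-Pol and Rev and a transfer vector carrying the LTRs, packaging signal and the expression cassette of interest. According to the depositor, VSV-G pseudotyping tends to give the highest efficiency and broadest host range.
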