Addgene plasmid #1733: pCI-VSVG
Purpose: VSV-G expressing envelope vector; recommended for the FELIX (FIV-based) vector system from the Nolan lab
Depositing lab: Garry Nolan. Depositing organization: Stanford University.
Backbone
  Vector backbone: modified pUC19
  Backbone size w/o insert (bp): 5553
  Vector type: Mammalian Expression
Growth in bacteria
  Bacterial resistance: Ampicillin, 100 μg/mL
  Growth temperature: 37°C
  Growth strain: DH5alpha
  Copy number: Unknown
Gene/Insert
  Gene/Insert name: VSV-G Envelope
  Cloning method: Restriction Enzyme
  Sequencing primers: 5′ T7
Terms and licenses: Academic/Nonprofit Terms; Industry Terms: Not Available to Industry
Depositor comments: This is an envelope construct and is a part of the FELIX vector system from Nolan lab. The FELIX vector system consists of three plasmids - structural, envelope, and transfer vector - which are cotransfected into 293T cells to produce virus. The structural construct makes Gag-Pol and Rev (some variants also make Vif and A). Any envelope construct can be used for pseudotyping - VSV-G tends to give the highest efficiency and broadest host range. The transfer vector contains the viral LTRs and packaging signal. Any expression cassette (promoter and gene of interest) can be cloned into the vector. Inserts can be up to 8.5kB.
How to cite: pCI-VSVG was a gift from Garry Nolan (Addgene plasmid # 1733 ; http://n2t.net/addgene:1733 ; RRID:Addgene_1733)
