>Addgene plasmid #1733 | pCI-VSVG | addgene partial sequence | sequence record 16881 | 1733 with T7
CACAACCAAAAAGGAAACTGGAAAAATGTTCCTTCTAATTACCATTATTGCCCGTCAAGCTCAGATTTAA
ATTGGCATAATGACTTAATAGGCACAGCCTTACAAGTCAAAATGCCCAAGAGTCACAAGGCTATTCAAGC
AGACGGTTGGATGTGTCATGCTTCCAAATGGGTCACTACTTGTGATTTCCGCTGGTATGGACCGAAGTAT
ATAACACATTCCATCCGATCCTTCACTCCATCTGTAGAACAATGCAAGGAAAGCATTGAACAAACGAAAC
AAGGAACTTGGCTGAATCCAGGCTTCCCTCCTCAAAGTTGTGGATATGCAACTGTGACGGATGCCGAAGC
AGTGATTGTCCAGGTGACTCCTCACCATGTGCTGGTTGATGAATACACAGGAGAATGGGTTGATTCACAG
TTCATCAACGGAAAATGCAGCAATTACATATGCCCCACTGTCCATAACTCTACAACCTGGCATTCTGACT
ATAAGGTCAAAGGGCTATGTGATTCTAACCTCATTTCCATGGACATCACCTTCTTCTCAGAGGACGGAGA
GCTATCATCCCTGGGAAAGGAGGGCACAGGGTTCAGAAGTAACTACTTTGCTTATGAAACTGGAGGCAAG
GCCTGCAAAATGCAATACTGCAAGCATTGGGGAGTCAGACTCCCATCAGGTGTCTGGTTCGAGATGGCTG
ATAAGGATCTCTTTGCTGCAGCCAGATTCCCTGAATGCCCAGAAGGGTCAAGTATCTCTGCTCCATCTCA
GACCTCAGTGGATGTAAGTCTAATTCAGGACGTTGAGAGGATCTTGGATTATTCCCTCTGCCAAGAAACC
TGGAGCAAAATCAGAGCGGG
